>Addgene plasmid #138500 | SaABE8e | addgene full sequence | sequence record 272929 | Addgene NGS Result
ATATGCCAAGTACGCCCCCTATTGACGTCAATGACGGTAAATGGCCCGCCTGGCATTATGCCCAGTACAT
GACCTTATGGGACTTTCCTACTTGGCAGTACATCTACGTATTAGTCATCGCTATTACCATGGTGATGCGG
TTTTGGCAGTACATCAATGGGCGTGGATAGCGGTTTGACTCACGGGGATTTCCAAGTCTCCACCCCATTG
ACGTCAATGGGAGTTTGTTTTGGCACCAAAATCAACGGGACTTTCCAAAATGTCGTAACAACTCCGCCCC
ATTGACGCAAATGGGCGGTAGGCGTGTACGGTGGGAGGTCTATATAAGCAGAGCTGGTTTAGTGAACCGT
CAGATCCGCTAGAGATCCGCGGCCGCTAATACGACTCACTATAGGGAGAGCCGCCACCATGAAACGGACA
GCCGACGGAAGCGAGTTCGAGTCACCAAAGAAGAAGCGGAAAGTCTCTGAGGTGGAGTTTTCCCACGAGT
ACTGGATGAGACATGCCCTGACCCTGGCCAAGAGGGCACGGGATGAGAGGGAGGTGCCTGTGGGAGCCGT
GCTGGTGCTGAACAATAGAGTGATCGGCGAGGGCTGGAACAGAGCCATCGGCCTGCACGACCCAACAGCC
CATGCCGAAATTATGGCCCTGAGACAGGGCGGCCTGGTCATGCAGAACTACAGACTGATTGACGCCACCC
TGTACGTGACATTCGAGCCTTGCGTGATGTGCGCCGGCGCCATGATCCACTCTAGGATCGGCCGCGTGGT
GTTTGGCGTGAGGAACTCAAAAAGAGGCGCCGCAGGCTCCCTGATGAACGTGCTGAACTACCCCGGCATG
AATCACCGCGTCGAAATTACCGAGGGAATCCTGGCAGATGAATGTGCCGCCCTGCTGTGCGATTTCTATC
GGATGCCTAGACAGGTGTTCAATGCTCAGAAGAAGGCCCAGAGCTCCATCAACTCCGGAGGATCTAGCGG
AGGCTCCTCTGGCTCTGAGACACCTGGCACAAGCGAGAGCGCAACACCTGAAAGCAGCGGGGGCAGCAGC
GGGGGGTCAGGGAAGCGAAATTACATTCTGGGGCTGGCCATTGGCATTACATCAGTGGGCTATGGCATCA
TTGACTACGAGACAAGGGACGTGATCGACGCCGGCGTGAGACTGTTCAAGGAGGCCAACGTGGAGAACAA
TGAGGGCCGGAGATCCAAGAGGGGAGCAAGGCGCCTGAAGCGGAGAAGGCGCCACAGAATCCAGAGAGTG
AAGAAGCTGCTGTTCGATTACAACCTGCTGACCGACCACTCCGAGCTGTCTGGCATCAATCCTTATGAGG
CCAGAGTGAAGGGCCTGTCCCAGAAGCTGTCTGAGGAGGAGTTTAGCGCCGCCCTGCTGCACCTGGCAAA
GAGGAGAGGCGTGCACAACGTGAATGAGGTGGAGGAGGACACCGGCAACGAGCTGTCCACAAAGGAGCAG
ATCAGCCGCAATTCCAAGGCCCTGGAGGAGAAGTATGTGGCCGAGCTGCAGCTGGAGCGGCTGAAGAAGG
ATGGCGAGGTGAGGGGCTCCATCAATCGCTTCAAGACCTCTGACTACGTGAAGGAGGCCAAGCAGCTGCT
GAAGGTGCAGAAGGCCTACCACCAGCTGGATCAGTCCTTTATCGATACATATATCGACCTGCTGGAGACA
AGGCGCACATACTATGAGGGACCAGGAGAGGGCTCTCCCTTCGGCTGGAAGGACATCAAGGAGTGGTACG
AGATGCTGATGGGCCACTGCACCTATTTTCCAGAGGAGCTGAGAAGCGTGAAGTACGCCTATAACGCCGA
TCTGTACAACGCCCTGAATGACCTGAACAACCTGGTCATCACCAGGGATGAGAACGAGAAGCTGGAGTAC
TATGAGAAGTTCCAGATCATCGAGAACGTGTTCAAGCAGAAGAAGAAGCCTACACTGAAGCAGATCGCCA
AGGAGATCCTGGTGAACGAGGAGGACATCAAGGGCTACCGCGTGACCTCCACAGGCAAGCCAGAGTTCAC
CAATCTGAAGGTGTATCACGATATCAAGGACATCACAGCCCGGAAGGAGATCATCGAGAACGCCGAGCTG
CTGGATCAGATCGCCAAGATCCTGACCATCTATCAGAGCTCCGAGGACATCCAGGAGGAGCTGACCAACC
TGAATAGCGAGCTGACACAGGAGGAGATCGAGCAGATCAGCAATCTGAAGGGCTACACCGGCACACACAA
CCTGAGCCTGAAGGCCATCAATCTGATCCTGGATGAGCTGTGGCACACAAACGACAATCAGATCGCCATC
TTTAACCGGCTGAAGCTGGTGCCAAAGAAGGTGGACCTGTCCCAGCAGAAGGAGATCCCAACCACACTGG
TGGACGATTTCATCCTGTCTCCCGTGGTGAAGCGGAGCTTCATCCAGAGCATCAAAGTGATCAACGCCAT
CATCAAGAAGTACGGCCTGCCCAATGATATCATCATCGAGCTGGCCAGGGAGAAGAACTCCAAGGACGCC
CAGAAGATGATCAATGAGATGCAGAAGAGGAACCGCCAGACCAATGAGCGGATCGAGGAGATCATCAGAA
CCACAGGCAAGGAGAACGCCAAGTACCTGATCGAGAAGATCAAGCTGCACGATATGCAGGAGGGCAAGTG
TCTGTATTCTCTGGAGGCCATCCCTCTGGAGGACCTGCTGAACAATCCATTCAACTACGAGGTGGATCAC
ATCATCCCCCGGAGCGTGAGCTTCGACAATTCTTTTAACAATAAGGTGCTGGTGAAGCAGGAGGAGAACA
GCAAGAAGGGCAATAGGACCCCTTTCCAGTACCTGTCTAGCTCCGATTCTAAGATCAGCTACGAGACATT
CAAGAAGCACATCCTGAATCTGGCCAAGGGCAAGGGCCGCATCAGCAAGACCAAGAAGGAGTACCTGCTG
GAGGAGCGGGACATCAACAGATTCTCCGTGCAGAAGGACTTCATCAACCGGAATCTGGTGGACACCAGAT
ACGCCACACGCGGCCTGATGAATCTGCTGCGGTCTTATTTCAGAGTGAACAATCTGGATGTGAAGGTGAA
GAGCATCAACGGCGGCTTCACCTCCTTTCTGCGGAGAAAGTGGAAGTTTAAGAAGGAGCGCAACAAGGGC
TATAAGCACCACGCCGAGGATGCCCTGATCATCGCCAATGCCGACTTCATCTTTAAGGAGTGGAAGAAGC
TGGACAAGGCCAAGAAAGTGATGGAGAACCAGATGTTCGAGGAGAAGCAGGCCGAGAGCATGCCCGAGAT
CGAGACAGAGCAGGAGTACAAGGAGATTTTCATCACACCTCACCAGATCAAGCACATCAAGGACTTCAAG
GACTACAAGTATTCTCACAGGGTGGATAAGAAGCCCAACCGCGAGCTGATCAATGACACCCTGTATAGCA
CACGGAAGGACGATAAGGGCAATACCCTGATCGTGAACAATCTGAACGGCCTGTACGACAAGGATAATGA
CAAGCTGAAGAAGCTGATCAACAAGTCTCCCGAGAAGCTGCTGATGTACCACCACGATCCTCAGACATAT
CAGAAGCTGAAGCTGATCATGGAGCAGTACGGCGACGAGAAGAACCCACTGTATAAGTACTATGAGGAGA
CAGGCAACTACCTGACAAAGTATAGCAAGAAGGATAATGGCCCCGTGATCAAGAAGATCAAGTACTATGG
CAACAAGCTGAATGCCCACCTGGACATCACCGACGATTACCCTAACTCTCGCAATAAGGTGGTGAAGCTG
AGCCTGAAGCCATACCGGTTCGACGTGTACCTGGACAACGGCGTGTATAAGTTTGTGACAGTGAAGAATC
TGGATGTGATCAAGAAGGAGAACTACTATGAGGTGAACAGCAAGTGCTACGAGGAGGCCAAGAAGCTGAA
GAAGATCAGCAACCAGGCCGAGTTCATCGCCTCTTTTTACAACAATGACCTGATCAAGATCAATGGCGAG
CTGTATAGAGTGATCGGCGTGAACAATGATCTGCTGAACAGAATCGAAGTGAATATGATCGACATCACCT
ACAGGGAGTATCTGGAGAACATGAATGATAAGAGGCCCCCTCGCATCATCAAGACCATCGCCTCTAAGAC
ACAGAGCATCAAGAAGTACAGCACAGACATCCTGGGGAACCTGTATGAAGTCAAGAGCAAGAAACATCCT
CAGATTATCAAGAAAGGCTCTGGCGGCTCAAAAAGAACCGCCGACGGCAGCGAATTCGAGCCCAAGAAGA
AGAGGAAAGTCTAACCGGTCATCATCACCATCACCATTGAGTTTAAACCCGCTGATCAGCCTCGACTGTG
CCTTCTAGTTGCCAGCCATCTGTTGTTTGCCCCTCCCCCGTGCCTTCCTTGACCCTGGAAGGTGCCACTC
CCACTGTCCTTTCCTAATAAAATGAGGAAATTGCATCGCATTGTCTGAGTAGGTGTCATTCTATTCTGGG
GGGTGGGGTGGGGCAGGACAGCAAGGGGGAGGATTGGGAAGACAATAGCAGGCATGCTGGGGATGCGGTG
GGCTCTATGGCTTCTGAGGCGGAAAGAACCAGCTGGGGCTCGATACCGTCGACCTCTAGCTAGAGCTTGG
CGTAATCATGGTCATAGCTGTTTCCTGTGTGAAATTGTTATCCGCTCACAATTCCACACAACATACGAGC
CGGAAGCATAAAGTGTAAAGCCTAGGGTGCCTAATGAGTGAGCTAACTCACATTAATTGCGTTGCGCTCA
CTGCCCGCTTTCCAGTCGGGAAACCTGTCGTGCCAGCTGCATTAATGAATCGGCCAACGCGCGGGGAGAG
GCGGTTTGCGTATTGGGCGCTCTTCCGCTTCCTCGCTCACTGACTCGCTGCGCTCGGTCGTTCGGCTGCG
GCGAGCGGTATCAGCTCACTCAAAGGCGGTAATACGGTTATCCACAGAATCAGGGGATAACGCAGGAAAG
AACATGTGAGCAAAAGGCCAGCAAAAGGCCAGGAACCGTAAAAAGGCCGCGTTGCTGGCGTTTTTCCATA
GGCTCCGCCCCCCTGACGAGCATCACAAAAATCGACGCTCAAGTCAGAGGTGGCGAAACCCGACAGGACT
ATAAAGATACCAGGCGTTTCCCCCTGGAAGCTCCCTCGTGCGCTCTCCTGTTCCGACCCTGCCGCTTACC
GGATACCTGTCCGCCTTTCTCCCTTCGGGAAGCGTGGCGCTTTCTCATAGCTCACGCTGTAGGTATCTCA
GTTCGGTGTAGGTCGTTCGCTCCAAGCTGGGCTGTGTGCACGAACCCCCCGTTCAGCCCGACCGCTGCGC
CTTATCCGGTAACTATCGTCTTGAGTCCAACCCGGTAAGACACGACTTATCGCCACTGGCAGCAGCCACT
GGTAACAGGATTAGCAGAGCGAGGTATGTAGGCGGTGCTACAGAGTTCTTGAAGTGGTGGCCTAACTACG
GCTACACTAGAAGAACAGTATTTGGTATCTGCGCTCTGCTGAAGCCAGTTACCTTCGGAAAAAGAGTTGG
TAGCTCTTGATCCGGCAAACAAACCACCGCTGGTAGCGGTGGTTTTTTTGTTTGCAAGCAGCAGATTACG
CGCAGAAAAAAAGGATCTCAAGAAGATCCTTTGATCTTTTCTACGGGGTCTGACACTCAGTGGAACGAAA
ACTCACGTTAAGGGATTTTGGTCATGAGATTATCAAAAAGGATCTTCACCTAGATCCTTTTAAATTAAAA
ATGAAGTTTTAAATCAATCTAAAGTATATATGAGTAAACTTGGTCTGACAGTTACCAATGCTTAATCAGT
GAGGCACCTATCTCAGCGATCTGTCTATTTCGTTCATCCATAGTTGCCTGACTCCCCGTCGTGTAGATAA
CTACGATACGGGAGGGCTTACCATCTGGCCCCAGTGCTGCAATGATACCGCGAGACCCACGCTCACCGGC
TCCAGATTTATCAGCAATAAACCAGCCAGCCGGAAGGGCCGAGCGCAGAAGTGGTCCTGCAACTTTATCC
GCCTCCATCCAGTCTATTAATTGTTGCCGGGAAGCTAGAGTAAGTAGTTCGCCAGTTAATAGTTTGCGCA
ACGTTGTTGCCATTGCTACAGGCATCGTGGTGTCACGCTCGTCGTTTGGTATGGCTTCATTCAGCTCCGG
TTCCCAACGATCAAGGCGAGTTACATGATCCCCCATGTTGTGCAAAAAAGCGGTTAGCTCCTTCGGTCCT
CCGATCGTTGTCAGAAGTAAGTTGGCCGCAGTGTTATCACTCATGGTTATGGCAGCACTGCATAATTCTC
TTACTGTCATGCCATCCGTAAGATGCTTTTCTGTGACTGGTGAGTACTCAACCAAGTCATTCTGAGAATA
GTGTATGCGGCGACCGAGTTGCTCTTGCCCGGCGTCAATACGGGATAATACCGCGCCACATAGCAGAACT
TTAAAAGTGCTCATCATTGGAAAACGTTCTTCGGGGCGAAAACTCTCAAGGATCTTACCGCTGTTGAGAT
CCAGTTCGATGTAACCCACTCGTGCACCCAACTGATCTTCAGCATCTTTTACTTTCACCAGCGTTTCTGG
GTGAGCAAAAACAGGAAGGCAAAATGCCGCAAAAAAGGGAATAAGGGCGACACGGAAATGTTGAATACTC
ATACTCTTCCTTTTTCAATATTATTGAAGCATTTATCAGGGTTATTGTCTCATGAGCGGATACATATTTG
AATGTATTTAGAAAAATAAACAAATAGGGGTTCCGCGCACATTTCCCCGAAAAGTGCCACCTGACGTCGA
CGGATCGGGAGATCGATCTCCCGATCCCCTAGGGTCGACTCTCAGTACAATCTGCTCTGATGCCGCATAG
TTAAGCCAGTATCTGCTCCCTGCTTGTGTGTTGGAGGTCGCTGAGTAGTGCGCGAGCAAAATTTAAGCTA
CAACAAGGCAAGGCTTGACCGACAATTGCATGAAGAATCTGCTTAGGGTTAGGCGTTTTGCGCTGCTTCG
CGATGTACGGGCCAGATATACGCGTTGACATTGATTATTGACTAGTTATTAATAGTAATCAATTACGGGG
TCATTAGTTCATAGCCCATATATTGAGTTCCGCGTTACATAACTTACGGTAAATGGCCCGCCTGGCTGAC
CGCCCAACGACCCCCGCCCATTGACGTCAATAATGACGTATGTTCCCATAGTAACGCCAATAGGGACTTT
CCATTGACGTCAATGGGTGGAGTATTTACGGTAAACTGCCCACTTGGCAGTACATCAAGTGTATC
Features (pLannotate 1.2.2; 16 found; start..end, strand, type, name):
    132..335     +  promoter       CMV promoter: human cytomegalovirus (CMV) immediate early promoter
    377..395     +  promoter       T7 promoter: promoter for bacteriophage T7 RNA polymerase
    466..957     +  CDS            tadA: TADA_ECOLI - Also known as yfhC. Experimental evidence at protein level: Swiss-Prot protein existence level 1. Catalyzes the deamination of adenosine to inosine at the wobble position 34 of tRNA(Arg2). Essential for cell viability. From Escherichia coli (strain K12).
   1063..4218    +  CDS            cas9: CAS9_STAAU - Experimental evidence at protein level: Swiss-Prot protein existence level 1. CRISPR (clustered regularly interspaced short palindromic repeat) is an adaptive immune system that provides protection against mobile genetic elements (viruses, transposable elements and conjugative plasmids). CRISPR clusters contain spacers, sequences complementary to antecedent mobile elements, and target invading nucleic acids. CRISPR clusters are transcribed and processed into CRISPR RNA (crRNA). In type II CRISPR systems correct processing of pre-crRNA requires a trans- encoded small RNA (tracrRNA)
   4336..4560    +  polyA_signal   bGH poly(A) signal: bovine growth hormone polyadenylation signal
   4564..4585    +  promoter       SV40 promoter (fragment): SV40 enhancer and early promoter
   4590..4606    +  misc_feature   MCS (fragment): pBluescript multiple cloning site
   4655..4671    -  protein_bind   lac operator: The lac repressor binds to the lac operator to inhibit transcription in E. coli. This inhibition can be relieved by adding lactose or isopropyl-β-D-thiogalactopyranoside (IPTG). lac repressor encoded by lacI
   4679..4709    -  promoter       lac promoter: promoter for the E. coli lac operon
   4724..4745    -  protein_bind   CAP binding site: CAP binding activates transcription in the presence of cAMP. E. coli catabolite activator protein
   4758..4850    -  CDS            lacI (fragment): lac repressor; lacI; The lac repressor binds to the lac operator to inhibit transcription in E. coli. This inhibition can be relieved by adding lactose or isopropyl-β-D-thiogalactopyranoside (IPTG).
   5033..5621    -  rep_origin     ori: high-copy-number ColE1/pMB1/pBR322/pUC origin of replication
   5792..6652    -  CDS            AmpR: β-lactamase; bla; confers resistance to ampicillin, carbenicillin, and related antibiotics
   6653..6757    -  promoter       AmpR promoter: bla
   6828..6872    -  misc_feature   bom (fragment): basis of mobility region from pBR322
   7103..131     +  enhancer       CMV enhancer (across the origin): human cytomegalovirus immediate early enhancer
