[The description below was written by a language model from this plasmid's Addgene catalogue record and pLannotate feature annotations shown in this document.]
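Description:
SaABE8e is a mammalian expression plasmid of about 7.3 kb encoding an adenine (A-to-G) base editor built on a pCMV backbone. It is propagated in E. coli through a ColE1/pBR322-family origin of replication and selected with ampicillin via a β-lactamase (AmpR) gene driven by its own bla promoter. The backbone also carries small remnants of earlier cloning vectors, including a lac promoter/operator with CAP binding site, fragments of lacI, a pBluescript polylinker, an SV40 promoter and the pBR322 bom region. These appear to be vestigial. No mammalian selection marker is annotated.

The payload is a single open reading frame, ecTadA(8e)-nSaCas9, transcribed from the human cytomegalovirus immediate-early enhancer and promoter and terminated by the bovine growth hormone polyadenylation signal. A T7 promoter sits between the CMV promoter and the coding sequence, which could in principle allow in vitro transcription. The N-terminal part of the fusion is an evolved variant (8e) of the E. coli tRNA adenosine deaminase TadA, and it is separated by an unannotated stretch, presumably a linker, from a Staphylococcus aureus Cas9, which the insert name indicates is a nickase. When directed by a guide RNA, the Cas9 domain opens the target DNA and the deaminase converts adenosine to inosine, which is read as guanosine, yielding an A•T to G•C change without a double-strand break. The feature table shows no guide RNA cassette, so a SaCas9-compatible guide would need to be supplied separately. Nuclear localisation signals or other tags are not annotated in the record. The plasmid is used for transient expression of the editor in mammalian cells, extending ABE8e-type editing to sites recognised by SaCas9.
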