Addgene plasmid #138500: SaABE8e
Purpose: A-to-G base editor
Depositing lab: David Liu. Depositing organization: Broad Institute. Publication: Phage-assisted evolution of an adenine base editor with improved Cas domain compatibility and activity. Richter MF, Zhao KT, Eton E, Lapinaite A, Newby GA, Thuronyi BW, Wilson C, Koblan LW, Zeng J, Bauer DE, Doudna JA, Liu DR. Nat Biotechnol. 2020 Jul;38(7):883-891. doi: 10.1038/s41587-020-0453-z. Epub 2020 Mar 16. PubMed 32433547.
Backbone
  Vector backbone: pCMV with a BR322 origin
  Vector type: Mammalian Expression
Growth in bacteria
  Bacterial resistance: Ampicillin, 100 μg/mL
  Growth temperature: 37°C
  Growth strain: DH5alpha
  Copy number: Unknown
Gene/Insert
  Gene/Insert name: ecTadA(8e)-nSaCas9
  Species: Other
  Cloning method: Unknown
Terms and licenses: Academic/Nonprofit Terms; Industry Terms: Not Available to Industry
How to cite: SaABE8e was a gift from David Liu (Addgene plasmid # 138500 ; http://n2t.net/addgene:138500 ; RRID:Addgene_138500)
